>Addgene plasmid #197590 | pLenti-hSyn1-TagBFP2/CAAX | addgene full sequence | sequence record 389168 | Addgene NGS Result
CAAAATTTAAGCTACAACAAGGCAAGGCTTGACCGACAATTGCATGAAGAATCTGCTTAGGGTTAGGCGT
TTTGCGCTGCTTCGCGATGTACGGGCCAGATATACGCGTTGACATTGATTATTGACTAGTTATTAATAGT
AATCAATTACGGGGTCATTAGTTCATAGCCCATATATGGAGTTCCGCGTTACATAACTTACGGTAAATGG
CCCGCCTGGCTGACCGCCCAACGACCCCCGCCCATTGACGTCAATAATGACGTATGTTCCCATAGTAACG
CCAATAGGGACTTTCCATTGACGTCAATGGGTGGAGTATTTACGGTAAACTGCCCACTTGGCAGTACATC
AAGTGTATCATATGCCAAGTACGCCCCCTATTGACGTCAATGACGGTAAATGGCCCGCCTGGCATTATGC
CCAGTACATGACCTTATGGGACTTTCCTACTTGGCAGTACATCTACGTATTAGTCATCGCTATTACCATG
GTGATGCGGTTTTGGCAGTACATCAATGGGCGTGGATAGCGGTTTGACTCACGGGGATTTCCAAGTCTCC
ACCCCATTGACGTCAATGGGAGTTTGTTTTGGCACCAAAATCAACGGGACTTTCCAAAATGTCGTAACAA
CTCCGCCCCATTGACGCAAATGGGCGGTAGGCGTGTACGGTGGGAGGTCTATATAAGCAGCGCGTTTTGC
CTGTACTGGGTCTCTCTGGTTAGACCAGATCTGAGCCTGGGAGCTCTCTGGCTAACTAGGGAACCCACTG
CTTAAGCCTCAATAAAGCTTGCCTTGAGTGCTTCAAGTAGTGTGTGCCCGTCTGTTGTGTGACTCTGGTA
ACTAGAGATCCCTCAGACCCTTTTAGTCAGTGTGGAAAATCTCTAGCAGTGGCGCCCGAACAGGGACTTG
AAAGCGAAAGGGAAACCAGAGGAGCTCTCTCGACGCAGGACTCGGCTTGCTGAAGCGCGCACGGCAAGAG
GCGAGGGGCGGCGACTGGTGAGTACGCCAAAAATTTTGACTAGCGGAGGCTAGAAGGAGAGAGATGGGTG
CGAGAGCGTCAGTATTAAGCGGGGGAGAATTAGATCGCGATGGGAAAAAATTCGGTTAAGGCCAGGGGGA
AAGAAAAAATATAAATTAAAACATATAGTATGGGCAAGCAGGGAGCTAGAACGATTCGCAGTTAATCCTG
GCCTGTTAGAAACATCAGAAGGCTGTAGACAAATACTGGGACAGCTACAACCATCCCTTCAGACAGGATC
AGAAGAACTTAGATCATTATATAATACAGTAGCAACCCTCTATTGTGTGCATCAAAGGATAGAGATAAAA
GACACCAAGGAAGCTTTAGACAAGATAGAGGAAGAGCAAAACAAAAGTAAGACCACCGCACAGCAAGCGG
CCGCTGATCTTCAGACCTGGAGGAGGAGATATGAGGGACAATTGGAGAAGTGAATTATATAAATATAAAG
TAGTAAAAATTGAACCATTAGGAGTAGCACCCACCAAGGCAAAGAGAAGAGTGGTGCAGAGAGAAAAAAG
AGCAGTGGGAATAGGAGCTTTGTTCCTTGGGTTCTTGGGAGCAGCAGGAAGCACTATGGGCGCAGCGTCA
ATGACGCTGACGGTACAGGCCAGACAATTATTGTCTGGTATAGTGCAGCAGCAGAACAATTTGCTGAGGG
CTATTGAGGCGCAACAGCATCTGTTGCAACTCACAGTCTGGGGCATCAAGCAGCTCCAGGCAAGAATCCT
GGCTGTGGAAAGATACCTAAAGGATCAACAGCTCCTGGGGATTTGGGGTTGCTCTGGAAAACTCATTTGC
ACCACTGCTGTGCCTTGGAATGCTAGTTGGAGTAATAAATCTCTGGAACAGATTTGGAATCACACGACCT
GGATGGAGTGGGACAGAGAAATTAACAATTACACAAGCTTAATACACTCCTTAATTGAAGAATCGCAAAA
CCAGCAAGAAAAGAATGAACAAGAATTATTGGAATTAGATAAATGGGCAAGTTTGTGGAATTGGTTTAAC
ATAACAAATTGGCTGTGGTATATAAAATTATTCATAATGATAGTAGGAGGCTTGGTAGGTTTAAGAATAG
TTTTTGCTGTACTTTCTATAGTGAATAGAGTTAGGCAGGGATATTCACCATTATCGTTTCAGACCCACCT
CCCAACCCCGAGGGGACCCGACAGGCCCGAAGGAATAGAAGAAGAAGGTGGAGAGAGAGACAGAGACAGA
TCCATTCGATTAGTGAACGGATCGGCACTGCGTGCGCCAATTCTGCAGACAAATGGCAGTTTCATCCACA
ATTTTAAAAGAAAAGGGGGGATTGGGGGGTACAGTGCAGGGGAAAGAATAGTAGACATAATAGCAACAGA
CATACAAACTAAAGAATTACAAAAACAAATTACAAAAATTCAAAATTTTCGGGTTTATTACAGGGACAGC
AGAGATCCAGTTTGGTTAATCCGAGTGCGTATGAGTGCAAGTGGGTTTTAGGACCAGGATGAGGCGGGGT
GGGGGTGCCTACCTGACGACCGACCCCGACCCACTGGACAAGCACCCAACCCCCATTCCCCAAATTGCGC
ATCCCCTATCAGAGAGGGGGAGGGGAAACAGGATGCGGCGAGGCGCGTGCGCACTGCCAGCTTCAGCACC
GCGGACAGTGCCTTCGCCCCCGCCTGGCGGCGCGCGCCACCGCCGCCTCAGCACTGAAGGCGCGCTGACG
TCACTCGCCGGTCCCCCGCAAACTCCCCTTCCCGGCCACCTTGGTCGCGTCCGCGCCGCCGCCGGCCCAG
CCGGACCGCACCACGCGAGGCGCGAGATAGGGGGGCACGGGCGCGACCATCTGCGCTGCGGCGCCGGCGA
CTCAGCGCTGCCTCAGTCTGCGGTGGGCAGCGGAGGAGTCGTGTCGTGCCTGAGAGCGCAGTCGCTGCAG
GGAACTAGTCCTAGGGGTACCGCCACCATGGTGAGCGAGCTGATTAAGGAGAACATGCACATGAAGCTGT
ACATGGAGGGCACCGTGGACAACCATCACTTCAAGTGCACATCCGAGGGCGAAGGCAAGCCCTACGAGGG
CACCCAGACCATGAGAATCAAGGTGGTCGAGGGCGGCCCTCTCCCCTTCGCCTTCGACATCCTGGCTACT
AGCTTCCTCTACGGCAGCAAGACCTTCATCAACCACACCCAGGGCATCCCCGACTTCTTCAAGCAGTCCT
TCCCTGAGGGCTTCACATGGGAGAGAGTCACCACATACGAAGACGGGGGCGTGCTGACCGCTACCCAGGA
CACCAGCCTCCAGGACGGCTGCCTCATCTACAACGTCAAGATCAGAGGGGTGAACTTCACATCCAACGGC
CCTGTGATGCAGAAGAAAACACTCGGCTGGGAGGCCTTCACCGAGACGCTGTACCCCGCTGACGGCGGCC
TGGAAGGCAGAAACGACATGGCCCTGAAGCTCGTGGGCGGGAGCCATCTGATCGCAAACGCCAAGACCAC
ATATAGATCCAAGAAACCCGCTAAGAACCTCAAGATGCCTGGCGTCTACTATGTGGACTACAGACTGGAA
AGAATCAAGGAGGCCAACAACGAGACCTACGTCGAGCAGCACGAGGTGGCAGTGGCCAGATACTGCGACC
TCCCTAGCAAACTGGGGCACAAGCTTAATTCCGGACTCAGATCTCGAGCTCAAGCTTCGAATTCTGCAGT
CGACAACCCTCCTGATGAGAGTGGCCCCGGCTGCATGAGCTGCAAGTGTGTGCTCTCCTGATTATCGATA
ATCAACCTCTGGATTACAAAATTTGTGAAAGATTGACTGGTATTCTTAACTATGTTGCTCCTTTTACGCT
ATGTGGATACGCTGCTTTAATGCCTTTGTATCATGCTATTGCTTCCCGTATGGCTTTCATTTTCTCCTCC
TTGTATAAATCCTGGTTGCTGTCTCTTTATGAGGAGTTGTGGCCCGTTGTCAGGCAACGTGGCGTGGTGT
GCACTGTGTTTGCTGACGCAACCCCCACTGGTTGGGGCATTGCCACCACCTGTCAGCTCCTTTCCGGGAC
TTTCGCTTTCCCCCTCCCTATTGCCACGGCGGAACTCATCGCCGCCTGCCTTGCCCGCTGCTGGACAGGG
GCTCGGCTGTTGGGCACTGACAATTCCGTGGTGTTGTCGGGGAAATCATCGTCCTTTCCTTGGCTGCTCG
CCTGTGTTGCCACCTGGATTCTGCGCGGGACGTCCTTCTGCTACGTCCCTTCGGCCCTCAATCCAGCGGA
CCTTCCTTCCCGCGGCCTGCTGCCGGCTCTGCGGCCTCTTCCGCGTCTTCGCCTTCGCCCTCAGACGAGT
CGGATCTCCCTTTGGGCCGCCTCCCCGCATCGATACCGTCGACCTCGACCTAGAAAAACATGGAGCAATC
ACAAGTAGCAATACAGCAGCTACCAATGCTGATTGTGCCTGGCTAGAAGCACAAGAGGAGGAGGAGGTGG
GTTTTCCAGTCACACCTCGTACCTTTAAGACCAATGACTTACAAGGCAGCTGTAGATCTTAGCCACTTTT
TAAAAGAAAAGGGGGGACTGGAAGGGCTAATTCACTCCCAACGAAGACAAGATATCCTTGATCTGTGGAT
CTACCACACACAAGGCTACTTCCCTGATTGGCAGAACTACACACCAGGGCCAGGGATCAGATATCCACTG
ACCTTTGGATGGTGCTACAAGCTAGTACCAGTTGAGCAAGAGAAGGTAGAAGAAGCCAATGAAGGAGAGA
ACACCCGCTTGTTACACCCTGTGAGCCTGCATGGGATGGATGACCCGGAGAGAGAAGTATTAGAGTGGAG
GTTTGACAGCCGCCTAGCATTTCATCACATGGCCCGAGAGCTGCATCCGGACTGTACTGGGTCTCTCTGG
TTAGACCAGATCTGAGCCTGGGAGCTCTCTGGCTAACTAGGGAACCCACTGCTTAAGCCTCAATAAAGCT
TGCCTTGAGTGCTTCAAGTAGTGTGTGCCCGTCTGTTGTGTGACTCTGGTAACTAGAGATCCCTCAGACC
CTTTTAGTCAGTGTGGAAAATCTCTAGCAGGGCCCGTTTAAACCCGCTGATCAGCCTCGACTGTGCCTTC
TAGTTGCCAGCCATCTGTTGTTTGCCCCTCCCCCGTGCCTTCCTTGACCCTGGAAGGTGCCACTCCCACT
GTCCTTTCCTAATAAAATGAGGAAATTGCATCGCATTGTCTGAGTAGGTGTCATTCTATTCTGGGGGGTG
GGGTGGGGCAGGACAGCAAGGGGGAGGATTGGGAAGACAATAGCAGGCATGCTGGGGATGCGGTGGGCTC
TATGGCTTCTGAGGCGGAAAGAACCAGCTGGGGCTCTAGGGGGTATCCCC
[124 nt withheld, positions 5371-5494]
C
[91 nt withheld, positions 5496-5586]
A
[49 nt withheld, positions 5588-5636]
CCTTTGACGTTGGAGTCCACGTTCTTT
[37 nt withheld, positions 5664-5700]
ACCCTATCTCGGTCTATTCTTTTGATTTATAAGGGATTTTGCCGATTTCGGCCTATTGGTTAAAAAATGA
GCTGATTTAACAAAAATTTAACGCGAATTAATTCTGTGGAATGTGTGTCAGTTAGGGTGTGGAAAGTCCC
CAGGCTCCCCAGCAGGCAGAAGTATGCAAAGCATGCATCTCAATTAGTCAGCAACCAGGTGTGGAAAGTC
CCCAGGCTCCCCAGCAGGCAGAAGTATGCAAAGCATGCATCTCAATTAGTCAGCAACCATAGTCCCGCCC
CTAACTCCGCCCATCCCGCCCCTAACTCCGCCCAGTTCCGCCCATTCTCCGCCCCATGGCTGACTAATTT
TTTTTATTTATGCAGAGGCCGAGGCCGCCTCTGCCTCTGAGCTATTCCAGAAGTAGTGAGGAGGCTTTTT
TGGAGGCCTAGGCTTTTGCAAAAAGCTCCCGGGAGCTTGTATATCCATTTTCGGATCTGATCAGCACGTG
TTGACAATTAATCATCGGCATAGTATATCGGCATAGTATAATACGACAAGGTGAGGAACTAAACCATGGC
CAAGTTGACCAGTGCCGTTCCGGTGCTCACCGCGCGCGACGTCGCCGGAGCGGTCGAGTTCTGGACCGAC
CGGCTCGGGTTCTCCCGGGACTTCGTGGAGGACGACTTCGCCGGTGTGGTCCGGGACGACGTGACCCTGT
TCATCAGCGCGGTCCAGGACCAGGTGGTGCCGGACAACACCCTGGCCTGGGTGTGGGTGCGCGGCCTGGA
CGAGCTGTACGCCGAGTGGTCGGAGGTCGTGTCCACGAACTTCCGGGACGCCTCCGGGCCGGCCATGACC
GAGATCGGCGAGCAGCCGTGGGGGCGGGAGTTCGCCCTGCGCGACCCGGCCGGCAACTGCGTGCACTTCG
TGGCCGAGGAGCAGGACTGACACGTGCTACGAGATTTCGATTCCACCGCCGCCTTCTATGAAAGGTTGGG
CTTCGGAATCGTTTTCCGGGACGCCGGCTGGATGATCCTCCAGCGCGGGGATCTCATGCTGGAGTTCTTC
GCCCACCCCAACTTGTTTATTGCAGCTTATAATGGTTACAAATAAAGCAATAGCATCACAAATTTCACAA
ATAAAGCATTTTTTTCACTGCATTCTAGTTGTGGTTTGTCCAAACTCATCAATGTATCTTATCATGTCTG
TATACCGTCGACCTCTAGCTAGAGCTTGGCGTAATCATGGTCATAGCTGTTTCCTGTGTGAAATTGTTAT
CCGCTCACAATTCCACACAACATACGAGCCGGAAGCATAAAGTGTAAAGCCTGGGGTGCCTAATGAGTGA
GCTAACTCACATTAATTGCGTTGCGCTCACTGCCCGCTTTCCAGTCGGGAAACCTGTCGTGCCAGCTGCA
TTAATGAATCGGCCAACGCGCGGGGAGAGGCGGTTTGCGTATTGGGCGCTCTTCCGCTTCCTCGCTCACT
GACTCGCTGCGCTCGGTCGTTCGGCTGCGGCGAGCGGTATCAGCTCACTCAAAGGCGGTAATACGGTTAT
CCACAGAATCAGGGGATAACGCAGGAAAGAACATGTGAGCAAAAGGCCAGCAAAAGGCCAGGAACCGTAA
AAAGGCCGCGTTGCTGGCGTTTTTCCATAGGCTCCGCCCCCCTGACGAGCATCACAAAAATCGACGCTCA
AGTCAGAGGTGGCGAAACCCGACAGGACTATAAAGATACCAGGCGTTTCCCCCTGGAAGCTCCCTCGTGC
GCTCTCCTGTTCCGACCCTGCCGCTTACCGGATACCTGTCCGCCTTTCTCCCTTCGGGAAGCGTGGCGCT
TTCTCATAGCTCACGCTGTAGGTATCTCAGTTCGGTGTAGGTCGTTCGCTCCAAGCTGGGCTGTGTGCAC
GAACCCCCCGTTCAGCCCGACCGCTGCGCCTTATCCGGTAACTATCGTCTTGAGTCCAACCCGGTAAGAC
ACGACTTATCGCCACTGGCAGCAGCCACTGGTAACAGGATTAGCAGAGCGAGGTATGTAGGCGGTGCTAC
AGAGTTCTTGAAGTGGTGGCCTAACTACGGCTACACTAGAAGAACAGTATTTGGTATCTGCGCTCTGCTG
AAGCCAGTTACCTTCGGAAAAAGAGTTGGTAGCTCTTGATCCGGCAAACAAACCACCGCTGGTAGCGGTG
GTTTTTTTGTTTGCAAGCAGCAGATTACGCGCAGAAAAAAAGGATCTCAAGAAGATCCTTTGATCTTTTC
TACGGGGTCTGACGCTCAGTGGAACGAAAACTCACGTTAAGGGATTTTGGTCATGAGATTATCAAAAAGG
ATCTTCACCTAGATCCTTTTAAATTAAAAATGAAGTTTTAAATCAATCTAAAGTATATATGAGTAAACTT
GGTCTGACAGTTACCAATGCTTAATCAGTGAGGCACCTATCTCAGCGATCTGTCTATTTCGTTCATCCAT
AGTTGCCTGACTCCCCGTCGTGTAGATAACTACGATACGGGAGGGCTTACCATCTGGCCCCAGTGCTGCA
ATGATACCGCGAGACCCACGCTCACCGGCTCCAGATTTATCAGCAATAAACCAGCCAGCCGGAAGGGCCG
AGCGCAGAAGTGGTCCTGCAACTTTATCCGCCTCCATCCAGTCTATTAATTGTTGCCGGGAAGCTAGAGT
AAGTAGTTCGCCAGTTAATAGTTTGCGCAACGTTGTTGCCATTGCTACAGGCATCGTGGTGTCACGCTCG
TCGTTTGGTATGGCTTCATTCAGCTCCGGTTCCCAACGATCAAGGCGAGTTACATGATCCCCCATGTTGT
GCAAAAAAGCGGTTAGCTCCTTCGGTCCTCCGATCGTTGTCAGAAGTAAGTTGGCCGCAGTGTTATCACT
CATGGTTATGGCAGCACTGCATAATTCTCTTACTGTCATGCCATCCGTAAGATGCTTTTCTGTGACTGGT
GAGTACTCAACCAAGTCATTCTGAGAATAGTGTATGCGGCGACCGAGTTGCTCTTGCCCGGCGTCAATAC
GGGATAATACCGCGCCACATAGCAGAACTTTAAAAGTGCTCATCATTGGAAAACGTTCTTCGGGGCGAAA
ACTCTCAAGGATCTTACCGCTGTTGAGATCCAGTTCGATGTAACCCACTCGTGCACCCAACTGATCTTCA
GCATCTTTTACTTTCACCAGCGTTTCTGGGTGAGCAAAAACAGGAAGGCAAAATGCCGCAAAAAAGGGAA
TAAGGGCGACACGGAAATGTTGAATACTCATACTCTTCCTTTTTCAATATTATTGAAGCATTTATCAGGG
TTATTGTCTCATGAGCGGATACATATTTGAATGTATTTAGAAAAATAAACAAATAGGGGTTCCGCGCACA
TTTCCCCGAAAAGTGCCACCTGACGTCGACGGATCGGGAGATCTCCCGATCCCCTATGGTGCACTCTCAG
TACAATCTGCTCTGATGCCGCATAGTTAAGCCAGTATCTGCTCCCTGCTTGTGTGTTGGAGGTCGCTGAG
TAGTGCGCGAG
Features (pLannotate 1.2.2; 33 found; start..end, strand, type, name):
    111..490     +  enhancer       CMV enhancer: human cytomegalovirus immediate early enhancer
    491..690     +  promoter       CMV promoter: human cytomegalovirus (CMV) immediate early promoter
    708..888     +  LTR            5' LTR (truncated): truncated 5' long terminal repeat (LTR) from HIV-1
    935..1060    +  misc_feature   HIV-1 Ψ: packaging signal of human immunodeficiency virus type 1
   1044..1407    +  CDS            HIV-1 gag (fragment): gag protein from human immunodeficiency virus 1; gag
   1553..1786    +  misc_feature   RRE: The Rev response element (RRE) of HIV-1 allows for Rev-dependent mRNA export from the nucleus to the cytoplasm.
   2163..2263    +  CDS            Rev (fragment): human immunodeficiency virus 1 (HIV-1) Rev protein; rev; enhances nuclear export of unspliced and incompletely spliced viral mRNAs
   2312..2429    +  misc_feature   cPPT/CTS: central polypurine tract and central termination sequence of HIV-1
   2484..2931    +  promoter       hSyn promoter: human synapsin I promoter; confers neuron-specific expression (Kügler et al., 2003)
   2972..3670    +  CDS            TagBFP: monomeric blue fluorescent protein mammalian codon-optimized
   3670..3714    +  misc_feature   MCS (fragment): multiple cloning site
   3715..3771    +  CDS            H-Ras (fragment): human small GTPase proto-oncoprotein
   3780..4368    +  misc_feature   WPRE: woodchuck hepatitis virus posttranscriptional regulatory element
   4369..4500    +  CDS            nef (fragment): NEF_HV1Z2 - Experimental evidence at protein level: Swiss-Prot protein existence level 1. Extracellular Nef protein targets CD4(+) T-lymphocytes for apoptosis by interacting with CXCR4 surface receptors. From Human immunodeficiency virus type 1 group M subtype D (isolate Z2/CDC-Z34) (HIV-1).
   4499..4567    +  CDS            nef (fragment): NEF_HV1Z2 - Experimental evidence at protein level: Swiss-Prot protein existence level 1. Extracellular Nef protein targets CD4(+) T-lymphocytes for apoptosis by interacting with CXCR4 surface receptors. From Human immunodeficiency virus type 1 group M subtype D (isolate Z2/CDC-Z34) (HIV-1).
   4569..4881    +  LTR            5' LTR (fragment): 5' long terminal repeat (LTR) from HIV-1
   4889..5069    +  LTR            5' LTR (truncated): truncated 5' long terminal repeat (LTR) from HIV-1
   5101..5325    +  polyA_signal   bGH poly(A) signal: bovine growth hormone polyadenylation signal
   5329..5350    +  promoter       SV40 promoter (fragment): SV40 enhancer and early promoter
   5371..5799    +  rep_origin     f1 ori (sequence partly withheld): f1 bacteriophage origin of replication; arrow indicates direction of (+) strand synthesis
   5813..6142    +  promoter       SV40 promoter: SV40 enhancer and early promoter
   6190..6237    +  promoter       EM7 promoter: synthetic bacterial promoter&nbsp
   6256..6630    +  CDS            BleoR: antibiotic-binding protein; Sh ble from Streptoalloteichus hindustanus; confers resistance to bleomycin, phleomycin, and Zeocin™
   6640..6765    +  CDS            ble (fragment): BLE_KLEPN - Experimental evidence at protein level: Swiss-Prot protein existence level 1. Binding protein with a strong affinity to the bleomycin family of antibiotics. Binds to CL990; an antimitotic-antibiotic compound. From Klebsiella pneumoniae.
   6760..6881    +  polyA_signal   SV40 poly(A) signal: SV40 polyadenylation signal
   6954..6970    -  protein_bind   lac operator: The lac repressor binds to the lac operator to inhibit transcription in E. coli. This inhibition can be relieved by adding lactose or isopropyl-β-D-thiogalactopyranoside (IPTG). lac repressor encoded by lacI
   6978..7008    -  promoter       lac promoter: promoter for the E. coli lac operon
   7023..7044    -  protein_bind   CAP binding site: CAP binding activates transcription in the presence of cAMP. E. coli catabolite activator protein
   7057..7149    -  CDS            lacI (fragment): lac repressor; lacI; The lac repressor binds to the lac operator to inhibit transcription in E. coli. This inhibition can be relieved by adding lactose or isopropyl-β-D-thiogalactopyranoside (IPTG).
   7332..7920    -  rep_origin     ori: high-copy-number ColE1/pMB1/pBR322/pUC origin of replication
   8091..8951    -  CDS            AmpR: β-lactamase; bla; confers resistance to ampicillin, carbenicillin, and related antibiotics
   8952..9056    -  promoter       AmpR promoter: bla
   9115..9167    -  misc_feature   bom (fragment): basis of mobility region from pBR322
