[The description below was written by a language model from this plasmid's Addgene catalogue record and pLannotate feature annotations shown in this document.]
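Description:
pLenti-hSyn1-TagBFP2/CAAX is an HIV-1-based lentiviral transfer vector of about 9.2 kb, built on a pLenti backbone, for expressing a membrane-anchored blue fluorescent protein in neurons. In bacteria it is maintained through a high-copy ColE1/pUC-type origin and selected with ampicillin via the β-lactamase gene. An f1 origin is also present. The plasmid backbone, outside the LTR-flanked region, carries a zeocin resistance cassette in which the Sh ble gene sits behind tandem SV40 and EM7 promoters and is followed by an SV40 polyadenylation signal, so the same marker can in principle function in mammalian cells and in E. coli.

The viral genome is transcribed in packaging cells from a CMV enhancer/promoter fused to a truncated 5' LTR, an arrangement that usually removes the need for Tat. Downstream lie the Ψ packaging signal with a gag fragment, the Rev response element for nuclear export of the unspliced genomic RNA, and the cPPT/CTS, which aids nuclear import of the reverse-transcribed genome. The internal expression cassette uses the human synapsin I promoter, which confers neuron-specific expression, to drive mTagBFP2. A short linker derived from a multiple cloning site joins its C terminus to an H-Ras fragment supplying the CAAX motif. Prenylation of this motif targets the fluorophore to the plasma membrane, so fine neuronal processes are outlined more clearly than with a cytosolic reporter. A WPRE follows the coding sequence to enhance transcript stability and expression. The cassette ends in the 3' LTR region, annotated as LTR and nef fragments, with a bGH polyadenylation signal beyond it. The record describes its use as visualization of neuronal morphology after lentiviral transduction.
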