Addgene plasmid #197590: pLenti-hSyn1-TagBFP2/CAAX
Purpose: Lentiviral transfer vector for the neuronal expression of membrane-bound TagBFP2 (good visualization of neuronal processes)
Depositing lab: Patrik Verstreken. Depositing organization: Vlaams Instituut voor Biotechnologie (VIB, vzw).
Backbone
  Vector backbone: pLenti
  Backbone size w/o insert (bp): 8408
  Total vector size (bp): 9209
  Modifications to backbone: Human Synapsin 1 gene promoter
  Vector type: Lentiviral
  Selectable markers: Zeocin
Growth in bacteria
  Bacterial resistance: Ampicillin, 100 μg/mL
  Growth temperature: 30°C
  Growth strain: NEB Stable
  Copy number: High Copy
Gene/Insert
  Gene/Insert name: mTagBFP2-CAAX
  Insert size (bp): 804
  Promoter: hSynI
  Tag / fusion protein: CAAX (C terminal on insert)
  Cloning method: Gibson Cloning
  Sequencing primers: 5′ agtcgtgtcgtgcctgag; 3′ TGTTGCTCCTTTTACGCTATG
Terms and licenses: Academic/Nonprofit Terms; Industry Terms: Not Available to Industry
How to cite: pLenti-hSyn1-TagBFP2/CAAX was a gift from Patrik Verstreken (Addgene plasmid # 197590 ; http://n2t.net/addgene:197590 ; RRID:Addgene_197590)
